Addgene plasmid #205977: pHS1514
Purpose: FLAG-SV40 NLS-Cas8/Cse1 from MWEE01000013 Cas5-HNH in pcDNA3.1(+)
Depositing lab: Feng Zhang. Depositing organization: Broad Institute. Publication: Uncovering the functional diversity of rare CRISPR-Cas systems with deep terascale clustering. Altae-Tran H, Kannan S, Suberski AJ, Mears KS, Demircioglu FE, Moeller L, Kocalar S, Oshiro R, Makarova KS, Macrae RK, Koonin EV, Zhang F. Science. 2023 Nov 24;382(6673):eadi1910. doi: 10.1126/science.adi1910. Epub 2023 Nov 23. PubMed 37995242.
Backbone
  Vector backbone: pcDNA3.1(+)
  Vector type: Mammalian Expression
  Selectable markers: Neomycin (select with G418)
Growth in bacteria
  Bacterial resistance: Ampicillin, 100 μg/mL
  Growth temperature: 37°C
  Growth strain: NEB Stable
  Copy number: High Copy
Gene/Insert
  Gene/Insert name: Cas8/Cse1 from MWEE01000013, Cas5-HNH
  Species: Candidatus Cloacimonetes bacterium (MAG), MWEE01000013
  Promoter: CMV
  Tag / fusion protein: FLAG-SV40 NLS (N terminal on insert)
  Cloning method: Gibson Cloning
Terms and licenses: Academic/Nonprofit Terms; Industry Terms: Not Available to Industry
How to cite: pHS1514 was a gift from Feng Zhang (Addgene plasmid # 205977 ; http://n2t.net/addgene:205977 ; RRID:Addgene_205977)
