[The description below was written by a language model from this plasmid's Addgene catalogue record and pLannotate feature annotations shown in this document.]
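Description:
pHS1514 is a 7,057-nt mammalian expression plasmid built on the pcDNA3.1(+) backbone. It carries the Cas8/Cse1 subunit of a CRISPR-Cas system found on contig MWEE01000013, a metagenome-assembled genome of a Candidatus Cloacimonetes bacterium. The record refers to this system as "Cas5-HNH". In E. coli the plasmid replicates from a high-copy ColE1/pUC-type origin and is selected with ampicillin through the β-lactamase gene and its native promoter. An f1 origin is also present, as are short lac promoter/operator remnants typical of this backbone. For selection in mammalian cells, an SV40 early promoter drives the neomycin phosphotransferase gene, terminated by an SV40 poly(A) signal, which allows G418 selection of stable transfectants.

The expression cassette uses the human CMV immediate-early enhancer and promoter, followed by a T7 promoter that could also support in vitro transcription, and ends at the bovine growth hormone polyadenylation signal. The automated annotation does not label the coding sequence itself, but the unannotated region between the T7 promoter and the bGH poly(A) signal corresponds to where the insert should lie. According to the catalogue entry, the Cas8/Cse1 open reading frame was introduced by Gibson assembly and carries an N-terminal FLAG epitope and SV40 nuclear localization signal. The FLAG tag allows detection or immunoprecipitation, and the NLS directs this bacterial protein to the nucleus. A few small fragment calls, such as the truncated HIV-1 LTR and the ble fragment, are probably incidental matches to backbone sequence.

The plasmid is suited to expressing this single effector-complex subunit in mammalian cells, presumably alongside companion plasmids for the other components of the same system, although the record does not describe specific experiments.
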