Features (pLannotate 1.2.2; 19 found; start..end, strand, type, name):
    850..954     -  promoter       AmpR promoter: bla
   1013..1065    -  misc_feature   bom (fragment): basis of mobility region from pBR322
   1220..1599    +  enhancer       CMV enhancer: human cytomegalovirus immediate early enhancer
   1600..1803    +  promoter       CMV promoter: human cytomegalovirus (CMV) immediate early promoter
   1799..1832    +  LTR            5' LTR (truncated) (fragment): truncated 5' long terminal repeat (LTR) from HIV-1
   1848..1866    +  promoter       T7 promoter: promoter for bacteriophage T7 RNA polymerase
   3639..3863    +  polyA_signal   bGH poly(A) signal: bovine growth hormone polyadenylation signal
   3867..3888    +  promoter       SV40 promoter (fragment): SV40 enhancer and early promoter
   3909..4337    +  rep_origin     f1 ori (sequence partly withheld): f1 bacteriophage origin of replication; arrow indicates direction of (+) strand synthesis
   4351..4680    +  promoter       SV40 promoter: SV40 enhancer and early promoter
   4747..5538    +  CDS            neo: KKA2_KLEPN - Also known as kan, nptII. Experimental evidence at protein level: Swiss-Prot protein existence level 1. Resistance to kanamycin, neomycin, paromomycin, ribostamycin, butirosin and gentamicin B. From Klebsiella pneumoniae.
   5562..5720    +  CDS            ble (fragment): BLE_KLEPN - Experimental evidence at protein level: Swiss-Prot protein existence level 1. Binding protein with a strong affinity to the bleomycin family of antibiotics. Binds to CL990; an antimitotic-antibiotic compound. From Klebsiella pneumoniae.
   5715..5836    +  polyA_signal   SV40 poly(A) signal: SV40 polyadenylation signal
   5909..5925    -  protein_bind   lac operator: The lac repressor binds to the lac operator to inhibit transcription in E. coli. This inhibition can be relieved by adding lactose or isopropyl-β-D-thiogalactopyranoside (IPTG). lac repressor encoded by lacI
   5933..5963    -  promoter       lac promoter: promoter for the E. coli lac operon
   5978..5999    -  protein_bind   CAP binding site: CAP binding activates transcription in the presence of cAMP. E. coli catabolite activator protein
   6012..6104    -  CDS            lacI (fragment): lac repressor; lacI; The lac repressor binds to the lac operator to inhibit transcription in E. coli. This inhibition can be relieved by adding lactose or isopropyl-β-D-thiogalactopyranoside (IPTG).
   6287..6875    -  rep_origin     ori: high-copy-number ColE1/pMB1/pBR322/pUC origin of replication
   7046..849     -  CDS            AmpR (across the origin): β-lactamase; bla; confers resistance to ampicillin, carbenicillin, and related antibiotics
>Addgene plasmid #205977 | pHS1514 | addgene full sequence | sequence record 416243 | Addgene NGS Result
AATCAGTGAGGCACCTATCTCAGCGATCTGTCTATTTCGTTCATCCATAGTTGCCTGACTCCCCGTCGTG
TAGATAACTACGATACGGGAGGGCTTACCATCTGGCCCCAGTGCTGCAATGATACCGCGAGACCCACGCT
CACCGGCTCCAGATTTATCAGCAATAAACCAGCCAGCCGGAAGGGCCGAGCGCAGAAGTGGTCCTGCAAC
TTTATCCGCCTCCATCCAGTCTATTAATTGTTGCCGGGAAGCTAGAGTAAGTAGTTCGCCAGTTAATAGT
TTGCGCAACGTTGTTGCCATTGCTACAGGCATCGTGGTGTCACGCTCGTCGTTTGGTATGGCTTCATTCA
GCTCCGGTTCCCAACGATCAAGGCGAGTTACATGATCCCCCATGTTGTGCAAAAAAGCGGTTAGCTCCTT
CGGTCCTCCGATCGTTGTCAGAAGTAAGTTGGCCGCAGTGTTATCACTCATGGTTATGGCAGCACTGCAT
AATTCTCTTACTGTCATGCCATCCGTAAGATGCTTTTCTGTGACTGGTGAGTACTCAACCAAGTCATTCT
GAGAATAGTGTATGCGGCGACCGAGTTGCTCTTGCCCGGCGTCAATACGGGATAATACCGCGCCACATAG
CAGAACTTTAAAAGTGCTCATCATTGGAAAACGTTCTTCGGGGCGAAAACTCTCAAGGATCTTACCGCTG
TTGAGATCCAGTTCGATGTAACCCACTCGTGCACCCAACTGATCTTCAGCATCTTTTACTTTCACCAGCG
TTTCTGGGTGAGCAAAAACAGGAAGGCAAAATGCCGCAAAAAAGGGAATAAGGGCGACACGGAAATGTTG
AATACTCATACTCTTCCTTTTTCAATATTATTGAAGCATTTATCAGGGTTATTGTCTCATGAGCGGATAC
ATATTTGAATGTATTTAGAAAAATAAACAAATAGGGGTTCCGCGCACATTTCCCCGAAAAGTGCCACCTG
ACGTCGACGGATCGGGAGATCTCCCGATCCCCTATGGTGCACTCTCAGTACAATCTGCTCTGATGCCGCA
TAGTTAAGCCAGTATCTGCTCCCTGCTTGTGTGTTGGAGGTCGCTGAGTAGTGCGCGAGCAAAATTTAAG
CTACAACAAGGCAAGGCTTGACCGACAATTGCATGAAGAATCTGCTTAGGGTTAGGCGTTTTGCGCTGCT
TCGCGATGTACGGGCCAGATATACGCGTTGACATTGATTATTGACTAGTTATTAATAGTAATCAATTACG
GGGTCATTAGTTCATAGCCCATATATGGAGTTCCGCGTTACATAACTTACGGTAAATGGCCCGCCTGGCT
GACCGCCCAACGACCCCCGCCCATTGACGTCAATAATGACGTATGTTCCCATAGTAACGCCAATAGGGAC
TTTCCATTGACGTCAATGGGTGGAGTATTTACGGTAAACTGCCCACTTGGCAGTACATCAAGTGTATCAT
ATGCCAAGTACGCCCCCTATTGACGTCAATGACGGTAAATGGCCCGCCTGGCATTATGCCCAGTACATGA
CCTTATGGGACTTTCCTACTTGGCAGTACATCTACGTATTAGTCATCGCTATTACCATGGTGATGCGGTT
TTGGCAGTACATCAATGGGCGTGGATAGCGGTTTGACTCACGGGGATTTCCAAGTCTCCACCCCATTGAC
GTCAATGGGAGTTTGTTTTGGCACCAAAATCAACGGGACTTTCCAAAATGTCGTAACAACTCCGCCCCAT
TGACGCAAATGGGCGGTAGGCGTGTACGGTGGGAGGTCTATATAAGCAGAGCTCTCTGGCTAACTAGAGA
ACCCACTGCTTACTGGCTTATCGAAATTAATACGACTCACTATAGGGAGACCCAAGCTGGCTAGCGTTTA
AACTTAAGCTTGCCACCATGGACTATAAGGATGATGACGACAAGATGGCCGGATCTCCAAAAAAGAAACG
GAAGGTGGGATCTATGTATTGCGCGGCGGTTTGCTTTCCGCAGACAAAATATCAGCAAAGGGGAACTGCT
CTAAAGAAACCGCTCGTCGGTCTGCGTAAGATGGGTGTGGAAGCGGCTGCATGGAACACCCTGAAGGTTA
CTAGAGATCGCCCTAAGTTGACCTTTCCGGATCTGATCACTCCGCAAAGCAAATTCCTGGATAACGACTT
ATGGCTGAAGTACAAAGTGCCAATTGAGCAGAAAGAACACGTCATGTATAACCTGTTGTGCGATAACTGG
GTTAATGTTGTTTACTTGAGCGGTAAACCGGACCGTATTTCCTTAGTCCAAACCCTGAAGGACGCCCATT
GTCTGCAATTGGCGTATTCTAACCCGATGGATCGTTTCACCGTGTTCCGCTTCCTGTTGGCGTTGGGTTA
CTGGTGTTTCGCGAACACGAACGTCGAGCCGGAGCCCGACAAACCGCTGCCGGTGAGCTGGATTCCGTGG
CTGGAGGAAAATAAAGAGTACTTCGAGCTGTTCGGTGATGGTAAACGTTTCTTCCAAGCTGACCCGAGCA
GCCGTATTCGTGCGATTACTGACCTGATCCATGAAATTCCGACCGCTCACAACCTGTGCCATTTTAAGCA
CGTGACCGACTATATCGACGGCCTGTGTGAAGCCTGCTGCATAAAAGGTCTGTTGCGTCTGCCGGTATTT
ACCACCGTTGGCGGTCGTGGCATTGGCGCAGGTATCAATAACACGCCACCGTTTTATCTGCTGTGGCATG
CGAACGACTTAGCGGGCATGTTGGCGCAGAATTGGCAGCCTTGGGACAACATGGGCATCCCGGCGTGGCT
GGGCTCTTTTCAGAAAGAGTCGCGGGAAGTTGGCCTGCTTGCGGGTATGACCTGGCTTCCGCGTAAAGTT
TACCTGCACGATCCGGTTCCGGGTCAGGCTGCGTGCTGCAGCTGTGGTTTGCCGAGTGAAGCTCTGGTTT
ACTCATGCTCCATTGAGGTGGAACCAGTGCCAAAGGGCTTGGAGTGGAAGGACCCGCACGGCGTTTACAC
CGACCAGGGCAAATCCCTGCAGTCCAAAATCAAGCTGATGAGCAATGACCGCTATACCTTCGCGGACCGT
GACTGGTATTCTCCGTTGTTCTCGTATCTTCACGCCGAAGGTAATAGCCGCCAGGGTAAGCTGTGGCTGG
TGGGTTTTGCGAGCGATAAAGCAAAATCTATCGACATCTGGGATAAGATCATCGAGCTGGAGGGCACCGA
CACCAATGACGAACTGTTGGCGCAACTCGCCAATCGTGCAACCGCGCTGAATGCAATGCGTAAAAAGCCG
CTACGCGGTGATTTTAAAAAGAGCGTTGGCACCCCGCAGATTGCGGATATCATCCCGCATGCGGAAAACC
GCATCGCCATTAACGCAGGCAAAATGACGGAAAACCGTGGTTACTCTTGGCAAGATGCCGATACGGAGTA
CGGAGAACTGCTGACCAAGGTGGCATACTCGCTGGAGCCGGCGCAAACGGTGGATGCTCGTCTGAAGCGC
GGTAACTTTATCAGCCGTAAGCCGTGGCCGATTATCCCCGAGAGCAAAACAAAACCCGCAGAGGGGGACC
AGAATGAATAGGGATCTTGAGGCCGCTCGAGTCTAGAGGGCCCGTTTAAACCCGCTGATCAGCCTCGACT
GTGCCTTCTAGTTGCCAGCCATCTGTTGTTTGCCCCTCCCCCGTGCCTTCCTTGACCCTGGAAGGTGCCA
CTCCCACTGTCCTTTCCTAATAAAATGAGGAAATTGCATCGCATTGTCTGAGTAGGTGTCATTCTATTCT
GGGGGGTGGGGTGGGGCAGGACAGCAAGGGGGAGGATTGGGAAGACAATAGCAGGCATGCTGGGGATGCG
GTGGGCTCTATGGCTTCTGAGGCGGAAAGAACCAGCTGGGGCTCTAGGGGGTATCCCC
[124 nt withheld, positions 3909-4032]
C
[91 nt withheld, positions 4034-4124]
A
[49 nt withheld, positions 4126-4174]
CCTTTGACGTTGGAGTCCACGTTCTTT
[37 nt withheld, positions 4202-4238]
ACCCTATCTCGGTCTATTCTTTTGATTTATAAGGGATTTTGCCGATTTCGGCCTATTGGTTAAAAAATGA
GCTGATTTAACAAAAATTTAACGCGAATTAATTCTGTGGAATGTGTGTCAGTTAGGGTGTGGAAAGTCCC
CAGGCTCCCCAGCAGGCAGAAGTATGCAAAGCATGCATCTCAATTAGTCAGCAACCAGGTGTGGAAAGTC
CCCAGGCTCCCCAGCAGGCAGAAGTATGCAAAGCATGCATCTCAATTAGTCAGCAACCATAGTCCCGCCC
CTAACTCCGCCCATCCCGCCCCTAACTCCGCCCAGTTCCGCCCATTCTCCGCCCCATGGCTGACTAATTT
TTTTTATTTATGCAGAGGCCGAGGCCGCCTCTGCCTCTGAGCTATTCCAGAAGTAGTGAGGAGGCTTTTT
TGGAGGCCTAGGCTTTTGCAAAAAGCTCCCGGGAGCTTGTATATCCATTTTCGGATCTGATCAAGAGACA
GGATGAGGATCGTTTCGCATGATTGAACAAGATGGATTGCACGCAGGTTCTCCGGCCGCTTGGGTGGAGA
GGCTATTCGGCTATGACTGGGCACAACAGACAATCGGCTGCTCTGATGCCGCCGTGTTCCGGCTGTCAGC
GCAGGGGCGCCCGGTTCTTTTTGTCAAGACCGACCTGTCCGGTGCCCTGAATGAACTGCAGGACGAGGCA
GCGCGGCTATCGTGGCTGGCCACGACGGGCGTTCCTTGCGCAGCTGTGCTCGACGTTGTCACTGAAGCGG
GAAGGGACTGGCTGCTATTGGGCGAAGTGCCGGGGCAGGATCTCCTGTCATCTCACCTTGCTCCTGCCGA
GAAAGTATCCATCATGGCTGATGCAATGCGGCGGCTGCATACGCTTGATCCGGCTACCTGCCCATTCGAC
CACCAAGCGAAACATCGCATCGAGCGAGCACGTACTCGGATGGAAGCCGGTCTTGTCGATCAGGATGATC
TGGACGAAGAGCATCAGGGGCTCGCGCCAGCCGAACTGTTCGCCAGGCTCAAGGCGCGCATGCCCGACGG
CGAGGATCTCGTCGTGACCCATGGCGATGCCTGCTTGCCGAATATCATGGTGGAAAATGGCCGCTTTTCT
GGATTCATCGACTGTGGCCGGCTGGGTGTGGCGGACCGCTATCAGGACATAGCGTTGGCTACCCGTGATA
TTGCTGAAGAGCTTGGCGGCGAATGGGCTGACCGCTTCCTCGTGCTTTACGGTATCGCCGCTCCCGATTC
GCAGCGCATCGCCTTCTATCGCCTTCTTGACGAGTTCTTCTGAGCGGGACTCTGGGGTTCGAAATGACCG
ACCAAGCGACGCCCAACCTGCCATCACGAGATTTCGATTCCACCGCCGCCTTCTATGAAAGGTTGGGCTT
CGGAATCGTTTTCCGGGACGCCGGCTGGATGATCCTCCAGCGCGGGGATCTCATGCTGGAGTTCTTCGCC
CACCCCAACTTGTTTATTGCAGCTTATAATGGTTACAAATAAAGCAATAGCATCACAAATTTCACAAATA
AAGCATTTTTTTCACTGCATTCTAGTTGTGGTTTGTCCAAACTCATCAATGTATCTTATCATGTCTGTAT
ACCGTCGACCTCTAGCTAGAGCTTGGCGTAATCATGGTCATAGCTGTTTCCTGTGTGAAATTGTTATCCG
CTCACAATTCCACACAACATACGAGCCGGAAGCATAAAGTGTAAAGCCTGGGGTGCCTAATGAGTGAGCT
AACTCACATTAATTGCGTTGCGCTCACTGCCCGCTTTCCAGTCGGGAAACCTGTCGTGCCAGCTGCATTA
ATGAATCGGCCAACGCGCGGGGAGAGGCGGTTTGCGTATTGGGCGCTCTTCCGCTTCCTCGCTCACTGAC
TCGCTGCGCTCGGTCGTTCGGCTGCGGCGAGCGGTATCAGCTCACTCAAAGGCGGTAATACGGTTATCCA
CAGAATCAGGGGATAACGCAGGAAAGAACATGTGAGCAAAAGGCCAGCAAAAGGCCAGGAACCGTAAAAA
GGCCGCGTTGCTGGCGTTTTTCCATAGGCTCCGCCCCCCTGACGAGCATCACAAAAATCGACGCTCAAGT
CAGAGGTGGCGAAACCCGACAGGACTATAAAGATACCAGGCGTTTCCCCCTGGAAGCTCCCTCGTGCGCT
CTCCTGTTCCGACCCTGCCGCTTACCGGATACCTGTCCGCCTTTCTCCCTTCGGGAAGCGTGGCGCTTTC
TCATAGCTCACGCTGTAGGTATCTCAGTTCGGTGTAGGTCGTTCGCTCCAAGCTGGGCTGTGTGCACGAA
CCCCCCGTTCAGCCCGACCGCTGCGCCTTATCCGGTAACTATCGTCTTGAGTCCAACCCGGTAAGACACG
ACTTATCGCCACTGGCAGCAGCCACTGGTAACAGGATTAGCAGAGCGAGGTATGTAGGCGGTGCTACAGA
GTTCTTGAAGTGGTGGCCTAACTACGGCTACACTAGAAGAACAGTATTTGGTATCTGCGCTCTGCTGAAG
CCAGTTACCTTCGGAAAAAGAGTTGGTAGCTCTTGATCCGGCAAACAAACCACCGCTGGTAGCGGTGGTT
TTTTTGTTTGCAAGCAGCAGATTACGCGCAGAAAAAAAGGATCTCAAGAAGATCCTTTGATCTTTTCTAC
GGGGTCTGACGCTCAGTGGAACGAAAACTCACGTTAAGGGATTTTGGTCATGAGATTATCAAAAAGGATC
TTCACCTAGATCCTTTTAAATTAAAAATGAAGTTTTAAATCAATCTAAAGTATATATGAGTAAACTTGGT
CTGACAGTTACCAATGCTT
